Addgene plasmid #106480: pSV40-GUS-P2A-Hygro
Purpose: Expression of GUS and Hygromycin resistance gene from SV40 promoter
Depositing lab: Alex Hewitt. Depositing organization: Centre for Eye Research Australia.
Backbone
  Vector backbone: pSV40
  Backbone manufacturer: Promega
  Backbone size w/o insert (bp): 3756
  Total vector size (bp): 5556
  Vector type: Mammalian Expression, Plant Expression
  Selectable markers: Neomycin (select with G418), Hygromycin ; GUS
Growth in bacteria
  Bacterial resistance: Ampicillin, 100 μg/mL
  Growth temperature: 37°C
  Growth strain: DH5alpha
  Copy number: High Copy
Gene/Insert 1
  Gene/Insert name: beta-glucuronidase (alt name: GUS)
  Insert size (bp): 1809
  Promoter: SV40 promoter
  Cloning method: Gibson Cloning
  Sequencing primers: 5′ tatttatgcagaggccgagg
Gene/Insert 2
  Gene/Insert name: Hygromycin B resistance
  Species: Streptomyces hygroscopicus
  Insert size (bp): 1026
  Promoter: SV40 promoter
  Cloning method: Gibson Cloning
  Sequencing primers: 5′ tatttatgcagaggccgagg
Resource information
  A portion of this plasmid was derived from a plasmid made by: GUS gene cloned from the p2R3a-GUS-OcsT construct from Ari Pekka Mahonen Lab. (Addgene#71267)
Terms and licenses: Academic/Nonprofit Terms; Industry Terms: Not Available to Industry
How to cite: pSV40-GUS-P2A-Hygro was a gift from Alex Hewitt (Addgene plasmid # 106480 ; http://n2t.net/addgene:106480 ; RRID:Addgene_106480)
