[The description below was written by a language model from this plasmid's Addgene catalogue record and pLannotate feature annotations shown in this document.]
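Description:
pSV40-GUS-P2A-Hygro is a mammalian (and, per the catalogue, plant) expression plasmid built by Gibson assembly on a Promega pSV40 backbone. It is propagated in E. coli as a high-copy plasmid through a ColE1/pUC-type origin with ampicillin selection from the bla gene and its own promoter. An f1 phage origin is also present. Upstream of the expression cassette, a synthetic poly(A) signal and an RNA polymerase II pause site from the human α2-globin gene act as a transcriptional insulator, limiting read-through from the backbone into the promoter region.

The payload is a single bicistronic open reading frame driven by the SV40 early promoter. The E. coli uidA gene encoding β-glucuronidase (GUS) comes first, followed by the hygromycin B phosphotransferase gene (hph). The short gap between the two coding sequences fits the P2A self-cleaving peptide named in the plasmid title, although the feature table does not annotate it. Ribosomal skipping at P2A would yield the two proteins separately from one transcript, so hygromycin-resistant cells should also express the GUS reporter. An SV40 polyadenylation signal lies downstream, though it is annotated on the opposite strand.

A few points in the record disagree. The catalogue attributes hph to Streptomyces hygroscopicus, whereas the annotation matches the E. coli protein. Neomycin/G418 is listed as a selectable marker, but no neomycin resistance gene is annotated. The sequenced record (6,463 nt) is also larger than the stated total size. Fragments of SV40 large T antigen, the SV40 promoter, TcR and lacZα appear to be backbone remnants. The stated purpose is simply co-expression of GUS and hygromycin resistance from the SV40 promoter.
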