Features (pLannotate 1.2.2; 14 found; start..end, strand, type, name):
      1..197     +  promoter       SV40 promoter: SV40 early promoter
    233..2041    +  CDS            uidA: BGLR_ECOLI - Also known as gurA, gusA. Experimental evidence at protein level: Swiss-Prot protein existence level 1. From Escherichia coli (strain K12).
   2108..3130    +  CDS            hph: KHYB_ECOLX - Experimental evidence at protein level: Swiss-Prot protein existence level 1. The aminoglycoside phosphotransferases achieve inactivation of their antibiotic substrates by phosphorylation. Only phosphorylates hygromycin and closely related compounds such as demethyl analogs and destomycin. From Escherichia coli.
   3205..3326    -  polyA_signal   SV40 poly(A) signal: SV40 polyadenylation signal
   3349..3417    -  CDS            large T antigen (fragment): large T antigen from SV40 (simian virus 40)
   3439..3578    -  promoter       SV40 promoter (fragment): SV40 enhancer and early promoter
   3607..3739    +  CDS            TcR (fragment): tetracycline efflux protein; tet; confers resistance to tetracycline
   3919..4507    -  rep_origin     ori: high-copy-number ColE1/pMB1/pBR322/pUC origin of replication
   4678..5538    -  CDS            AmpR: β-lactamase; bla; confers resistance to ampicillin, carbenicillin, and related antibiotics
   5539..5643    -  promoter       AmpR promoter: bla
   5670..6098    +  rep_origin     f1 ori (sequence partly withheld): f1 bacteriophage origin of replication; arrow indicates direction of (+) strand synthesis
   6130..6197    -  CDS            lacZα (fragment): LacZα fragment of β-galactosidase; lacZ fragment
   6256..6304    +  polyA_signal   poly(A) signal: synthetic polyadenylation signal
   6318..6409    +  misc_feature   pause site: RNA polymerase II transcriptional pause signal from the human α2 globin gene
>Addgene plasmid #106480 | pSV40-GUS-P2A-Hygro | addgene full sequence | sequence record 207984 | Addgene NGS Result
TGCATCTCAATTAGTCAGCAACCATAGTCCCGCCCCTAACTCCGCCCATCCCGCCCCTAACTCCGCCCAG
TTCCGCCCATTCTCCGCCCCATCGCTGACTAATTTTTTTTATTTATGCAGAGGCCGAGGCCGCCTCGGCC
TCTGAGCTATTCCAGAAGTAGTGAGGAGGCTTTTTTGGAGGCCTAGGCTTTTGCAAAAAGCTTGGCATTC
CGGTACTGTTGGTAAAGCCACCATGTTACGTCCTGTAGAAACCCCAACCCGTGAAATCAAAAAACTCGAC
GGCCTGTGGGCATTCAGTCTGGATCGCGAAAACTGTGGAATTGATCAGCGTTGGTGGGAAAGCGCGTTAC
AAGAAAGCCGGGCAATTGCTGTGCCAGGCAGTTTTAACGATCAGTTCGCCGATGCAGATATTCGTAATTA
TGCGGGCAACGTCTGGTATCAGCGCGAAGTCTTTATACCGAAAGGTTGGGCAGGCCAGCGTATCGTGCTG
CGTTTCGATGCGGTCACTCATTACGGCAAAGTGTGGGTCAATAATCAGGAAGTGATGGAGCATCAGGGCG
GCTATACGCCATTTGAAGCCGATGTCACGCCGTATGTTATTGCCGGGAAAAGTGTACGTATCACCGTTTG
TGTGAACAACGAACTGAACTGGCAGACTATCCCGCCGGGAATGGTGATTACCGACGAAAACGGCAAGAAA
AAGCAGTCTTACTTCCATGATTTCTTTAACTATGCCGGAATCCATCGCAGCGTAATGCTCTACACCACGC
CGAACACCTGGGTGGACGATATCACCGTGGTGACGCATGTCGCGCAAGACTGTAACCACGCGTCTGTTGA
CTGGCAGGTGGTGGCCAATGGTGATGTCAGCGTTGAACTGCGTGATGCGGATCAACAGGTGGTTGCAACT
GGACAAGGCACTAGCGGGACTTTGCAAGTGGTGAATCCGCACCTCTGGCAACCGGGTGAAGGTTATCTCT
ATGAACTGTGCGTCACAGCCAAAAGCCAGACAGAGTGTGATATCTACCCGCTTCGCGTCGGCATCCGGTC
AGTGGCAGTGAAGGGCGAACAGTTCCTGATTAACCACAAACCGTTCTACTTTACTGGCTTTGGTCGTCAT
GAAGATGCGGACTTGCGTGGCAAAGGATTCGATAACGTGCTGATGGTGCACGACCACGCATTAATGGACT
GGATTGGGGCCAACTCCTACCGTACCTCGCATTACCCTTACGCTGAAGAGATGCTCGACTGGGCAGATGA
ACATGGCATCGTGGTGATTGATGAAACTGCTGCTGTCGGCTTTAACCTCTCTTTAGGCATTGGTTTCGAA
GCGGGCAACAAGCCGAAAGAACTGTACAGCGAAGAGGCAGTCAACGGGGAAACTCAGCAAGCGCACTTAC
AGGCGATTAAAGAGCTGATAGCGCGTGACAAAAACCACCCAAGCGTGGTGATGTGGAGTATTGCCAACGA
ACCGGATACCCGTCCGCAAGGTGCACGGGAATATTTCGCGCCACTGGCGGAAGCAACGCGTAAACTCGAC
CCGACGCGTCCGATCACCTGCGTCAATGTAATGTTCTGCGACGCTCACACCGATACCATCAGCGATCTCT
TTGATGTGCTGTGCCTGAACCGTTATTACGGATGGTATGTCCAAAGCGGCGATTTGGAAACGGCAGAGAA
GGTACTGGAAAAAGAACTTCTGGCCTGGCAGGAGAAACTGCATCAGCCGATTATCATCACCGAATACGGC
GTGGATACGTTAGCCGGGCTGCACTCAATGTACACCGACATGTGGAGTGAAGAGTATCAGTGTGCATGGC
TGGATATGTATCACCGCGTCTTTGATCGCGTCAGCGCCGTCGTCGGTGAACAGGTATGGAATTTCGCCGA
TTTTGCGACCTCGCAAGGCATATTGCGCGTTGGCGGTAACAAGAAAGGGATCTTCACTCGCGACCGCAAA
CCGAAGTCGGCGGCTTTTCTGCTGCAAAAACGCTGGACTGGCATGAACTTCGGTGAAAAACCGCAGCAGG
GAGGCAAACAAGGATCCGGCGCAACAAACTTCTCTCTGCTGAAACAAGCCGGAGATGTCGAAGAGAATCC
TGGACCGATGAAAAAGCCTGAACTCACCGCGACGTCTGTCGAGAAGTTTCTGATCGAAAAGTTCGACAGC
GTCTCCGACCTGATGCAGCTCTCGGAGGGCGAAGAATCTCGTGCTTTCAGCTTCGATGTAGGAGGGCGTG
GATATGTCCTGCGGGTAAATAGCTGCGCCGATGGTTTCTACAAAGATCGTTATGTTTATCGGCACTTTGC
ATCGGCCGCGCTCCCGATTCCGGAAGTGCTTGACATTGGGGAATTTAGCGAGAGCCTGACCTATTGCATC
TCCCGCCGTGCACAGGGTGTCACGTTGCAAGACCTGCCTGAAACCGAACTGCCCGCTGTTCTGCAGCCGG
TCGCGGAGGCCATGGATGCGATCGCTGCGGCCGATCTTAGCCAGACGAGCGGGTTCGGCCCATTCGGACC
GCAAGGAATCGGTCAATACACTACATGGCGTGATTTCATATGCGCGATTGCTGATCCCCATGTGTATCAC
TGGCAAACTGTGATGGACGACACCGTCAGTGCGTCCGTCGCGCAGGCTCTCGATGAGCTGATGCTTTGGG
CCGAGGACTGCCCCGAAGTCCGGCACCTCGTGCACGCGGATTTCGGCTCCAACAATGTCCTGACGGACAA
TGGCCGCATAACAGCGGTCATTGACTGGAGCGAGGCGATGTTCGGGGATTCCCAATACGAGGTCGCCAAC
ATCTTCTTCTGGAGGCCGTGGTTGGCTTGTATGGAGCAGCAGACGCGCTACTTCGAGCGGAGGCATCCGG
AGCTTGCAGGATCGCCGCGGCTCCGGGCGTATATGCTCCGCATTGGTCTTGACCAACTCTATCAGAGCTT
GGTTGACGGCAATTTCGATGATGCAGCTTGGGCGCAGGGTCGATGCGACGCAATCGTCCGATCCGGAGCC
GGGACTGTCGGGCGTACACAAATCGCCCGCAGAAGCGCGGCCGTCTGGACCGATGGCTGTGTAGAAGTAC
TCGCCGATAGTGGAAACCGACGCCCCAGCACTCGTCCGAGGGCAAAGGAATAGTTCTAGACAAACACCAT
ACAACAAGAAAGGGCCCTAGAGTCGGGGCGGCCGGCCGCTTCGAGCAGACATGATAAGATACATTGATGA
GTTTGGACAAACCACAACTAGAATGCAGTGAAAAAAATGCTTTATTTGTGAAATTTGTGATGCTATTGCT
TTATTTGTAACCATTATAAGCTGCAATAAACAAGTTAACAACAACAATTGCATTCATTTTATGTTTCAGG
TTCAGGGGGAGGTGTGGGAGGTTTTTTAAAGCAAGTAAAACCTCTACAAATGTGGTAAAATCGATAAGGA
TCTGAACGATGGAGCGGAGAATGGGCGGAACTGGGCGGAGTTAGGGGCGGGATGGGCGGAGTTAGGGGCG
GGACTATGGTTGCTGACTAATTGAGATGCATGCTTTGCATACTTCTGCCTGCTGGGGAGCCTGGGGACTT
TCCACACCCTAACTGACACACATTCCACAGCGGATCCGTCGACCGATGCCCTTGAGAGCCTTCAACCCAG
TCAGCTCCTTCCGGTGGGCGCGGGGCATGACTATCGTCGCCGCACTTATGACTGTCTTCTTTATCATGCA
ACTCGTAGGACAGGTGCCGGCAGCGCTCTTCCGCTTCCTCGCTCACTGACTCGCTGCGCTCGGTCGTTCG
GCTGCGGCGAGCGGTATCAGCTCACTCAAAGGCGGTAATACGGTTATCCACAGAATCAGGGGATAACGCA
GGAAAGAACATGTGAGCAAAAGGCCAGCAAAAGGCCAGGAACCGTAAAAAGGCCGCGTTGCTGGCGTTTT
TCCATAGGCTCCGCCCCCCTGACGAGCATCACAAAAATCGACGCTCAAGTCAGAGGTGGCGAAACCCGAC
AGGACTATAAAGATACCAGGCGTTTCCCCCTGGAAGCTCCCTCGTGCGCTCTCCTGTTCCGACCCTGCCG
CTTACCGGATACCTGTCCGCCTTTCTCCCTTCGGGAAGCGTGGCGCTTTCTCATAGCTCACGCTGTAGGT
ATCTCAGTTCGGTGTAGGTCGTTCGCTCCAAGCTGGGCTGTGTGCACGAACCCCCCGTTCAGCCCGACCG
CTGCGCCTTATCCGGTAACTATCGTCTTGAGTCCAACCCGGTAAGACACGACTTATCGCCACTGGCAGCA
GCCACTGGTAACAGGATTAGCAGAGCGAGGTATGTAGGCGGTGCTACAGAGTTCTTGAAGTGGTGGCCTA
ACTACGGCTACACTAGAAGAACAGTATTTGGTATCTGCGCTCTGCTGAAGCCAGTTACCTTCGGAAAAAG
AGTTGGTAGCTCTTGATCCGGCAAACAAACCACCGCTGGTAGCGGTGGTTTTTTTGTTTGCAAGCAGCAG
ATTACGCGCAGAAAAAAAGGATCTCAAGAAGATCCTTTGATCTTTTCTACGGGGTCTGACGCTCAGTGGA
ACGAAAACTCACGTTAAGGGATTTTGGTCATGAGATTATCAAAAAGGATCTTCACCTAGATCCTTTTAAA
TTAAAAATGAAGTTTTAAATCAATCTAAAGTATATATGAGTAAACTTGGTCTGACAGTTACCAATGCTTA
ATCAGTGAGGCACCTATCTCAGCGATCTGTCTATTTCGTTCATCCATAGTTGCCTGACTCCCCGTCGTGT
AGATAACTACGATACGGGAGGGCTTACCATCTGGCCCCAGTGCTGCAATGATACCGCGAGACCCACGCTC
ACCGGCTCCAGATTTATCAGCAATAAACCAGCCAGCCGGAAGGGCCGAGCGCAGAAGTGGTCCTGCAACT
TTATCCGCCTCCATCCAGTCTATTAATTGTTGCCGGGAAGCTAGAGTAAGTAGTTCGCCAGTTAATAGTT
TGCGCAACGTTGTTGCCATTGCTACAGGCATCGTGGTGTCACGCTCGTCGTTTGGTATGGCTTCATTCAG
CTCCGGTTCCCAACGATCAAGGCGAGTTACATGATCCCCCATGTTGTGCAAAAAAGCGGTTAGCTCCTTC
GGTCCTCCGATCGTTGTCAGAAGTAAGTTGGCCGCAGTGTTATCACTCATGGTTATGGCAGCACTGCATA
ATTCTCTTACTGTCATGCCATCCGTAAGATGCTTTTCTGTGACTGGTGAGTACTCAACCAAGTCATTCTG
AGAATAGTGTATGCGGCGACCGAGTTGCTCTTGCCCGGCGTCAATACGGGATAATACCGCGCCACATAGC
AGAACTTTAAAAGTGCTCATCATTGGAAAACGTTCTTCGGGGCGAAAACTCTCAAGGATCTTACCGCTGT
TGAGATCCAGTTCGATGTAACCCACTCGTGCACCCAACTGATCTTCAGCATCTTTTACTTTCACCAGCGT
TTCTGGGTGAGCAAAAACAGGAAGGCAAAATGCCGCAAAAAAGGGAATAAGGGCGACACGGAAATGTTGA
ATACTCATACTCTTCCTTTTTCAATATTATTGAAGCATTTATCAGGGTTATTGTCTCATGAGCGGATACA
TATTTGAATGTATTTAGAAAAATAAACAAATAGGGGTTCCGCGCACATTTCCCCGAAAAGTGCCACCTG
[124 nt withheld, positions 5670-5793]
C
[91 nt withheld, positions 5795-5885]
A
[49 nt withheld, positions 5887-5935]
CCTTTGACGTTGGAGTCCACGTTCTTT
[37 nt withheld, positions 5963-5999]
ACCCTATCTCGGTCTATTCTTTTGATTTATAAGGGATTTTGCCGATTTCGGCCTATTGGTTAAAAAATGA
GCTGATTTAACAAAAATTTAACGCGAATTTTAACAAAATATTAACGCTTACAATTTGCCATTCGCCATTC
AGGCTGCGCAACTGTTGGGAAGGGCGATCGGTGCGGGCCTCTTCGCTATTACGCCAGCCCAAGCTACCAT
GATAAGTAAGTAATATTAAGGTACGGGAGGTACTTGGAGCGGCCGCAATAAAATATCTTTATTTTCATTA
CATCTGTGTGTTGGTTTTTTGTGTGAATCGATAGTACTAACATACGCTCTCCATCAAAACAAAACGAAAC
AAAACAAACTAGCAAAATAGGCTGTCCCCAGTGCAAGTGCAGGTGCCAGAACATTTCTCTATCGATAGGT
ACCGAGCTCTTACGCGTGCTAGCCCGGGCTCGAGATCTGCGATC
